Addgene plasmid #238874: NanoLuc-BRD9 Fusion Vector
Purpose: Express NanoLuc-BRD9 Fusion Protein in Mammalian Cells under a CMV promoter
Depositing lab: Promega Corporation.
Backbone
  Vector backbone: pFN31K Nluc CMV-neo Flexi(R) Vector
  Vector type: Mammalian Expression
Growth in bacteria
  Bacterial resistance: Kanamycin, 50 μg/mL
  Growth temperature: 37°C
  Growth strain: DH5alpha
  Copy number: High Copy
Gene/Insert
  Gene/Insert name: BRD9
  Species: H. sapiens (human)
  Entrez Gene: BRD9 (a.k.a. LAVS3040, PRO9856, SMARCI2)
  Promoter: CMV
  Tag / fusion protein: NanoLuc (R) (N terminal on backbone)
  Cloning method: Other
Terms and licenses: Academic/Nonprofit Terms; Industry Terms
How to cite: NanoLuc-BRD9 Fusion Vector was a gift from Promega Corporation (Addgene plasmid # 238874 ; http://n2t.net/addgene:238874 ; RRID:Addgene_238874)
