[The description below was written by a language model from this plasmid's Addgene catalogue record and pLannotate feature annotations shown in this document.]
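Description:
NanoLuc-BRD9 Fusion Vector is a 6,560-nt mammalian expression plasmid built on the pFN31K Nluc CMV-neo Flexi Vector backbone, designed to produce human BRD9 fused at its N terminus to NanoLuc luciferase. It is maintained in E. coli as a high-copy plasmid through a ColE1/pUC-type origin, and a ColE1-derived cer site helps keep the plasmid monomeric. Selection relies on a single neo (nptII) gene placed behind tandem SV40 early and EM7 promoters and followed by a synthetic poly(A) signal. The bacterial EM7 promoter gives kanamycin resistance in E. coli, while the SV40 promoter drives the same gene in mammalian cells, where it can in principle support selection with neomycin-class drugs such as G418.

The expression cassette consists of the CMV immediate-early enhancer and promoter, a chimeric β-globin/immunoglobulin intron that generally improves transcript processing and expression, and then the human codon-optimized Nluc coding sequence followed shortly downstream by the BRD9 open reading frame, with an SV40 poly(A) signal annotated further downstream. A T7 promoter sits just upstream of Nluc and a partial T7 terminator lies downstream of the insert, which would allow in vitro or T7-driven transcription of the fusion. Several small annotated fragments (MCS, SET1, large T antigen, M13 ori, bom, tnpA) appear to be backbone remnants or partial matches rather than functional elements.

BRD9 is a bromodomain-containing chromatin reader that binds acylated histones and is a component of the GBAF SWI/SNF remodeling subcomplex. The record states only that the plasmid expresses the fusion in mammalian cells. Luciferase-tagged proteins of this kind are commonly used as luminescent reporters or energy-transfer donors in assays of ligand binding, protein interaction or protein abundance.
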