Features (pLannotate 1.2.2; 20 found; start..end, strand, type, name):
    140..517     +  enhancer       CMV enhancer: human cytomegalovirus immediate early enhancer
    519..718     +  promoter       CMV promoter: human cytomegalovirus (CMV) immediate early promoter
    857..989     +  intron         chimeric intron: chimera between introns from human β-globin and immunoglobulin heavy chain genes
   1033..1051    +  promoter       T7 promoter: promoter for bacteriophage T7 RNA polymerase
   1065..1577    +  CDS            Nluc: NanoLuc® luciferase human codon-optimized
   1599..3389    +  CDS            BRD9: BRD9_HUMAN - Experimental evidence at protein level: Swiss-Prot protein existence level 1. Plays a role in chromatin remodeling and regulation of transcription (PubMed:22464331, PubMed:26365797). Acts as a chromatin reader that recognizes and binds acylated histones: binds histones that are acetylated and/or butyrylated (PubMed:26365797). Component of SWI/SNF chromatin remodeling subcomplex GBAF that carries out key enzymatic activities, changing chromatin structure by altering DNA- histone contacts within a nucleosome in an ATP-dependent manner (PubMed:29374058). Orchestrates also the RAD51-R
   3398..3453    +  misc_feature   MCS: pUC18/19 multiple cloning site
   3460..3509    +  CDS            SET1 (fragment): solubility-enhancement tag derived from T7 phage gene 10B
   3517..3536    +  terminator     T7 terminator (fragment): transcription terminator for bacteriophage T7 RNA polymerase
   3558..3679    -  polyA_signal   SV40 poly(A) signal: SV40 polyadenylation signal
   3702..3770    -  CDS            large T antigen (fragment): large T antigen from SV40 (simian virus 40)
   3775..3807    +  rep_origin     M13 ori (fragment): M13 bacteriophage origin of replication; arrow indicates direction of (+) strand synthesis
   3808..3859    -  misc_feature   bom (fragment): basis of mobility region from pBR322
   3924..4281    +  promoter       SV40 promoter: SV40 enhancer and early promoter
   4296..4343    +  promoter       EM7 promoter: synthetic bacterial promoter&nbsp
   4375..5166    +  CDS            neo: KKA2_KLEPN - Also known as kan, nptII. Experimental evidence at protein level: Swiss-Prot protein existence level 1. Resistance to kanamycin, neomycin, paromomycin, ribostamycin, butirosin and gentamicin B. From Klebsiella pneumoniae.
   5233..5281    +  polyA_signal   poly(A) signal: synthetic polyadenylation signal
   5302..5391    -  CDS            tnpA (fragment): TN5P_ECOLX - Also known as tnp. Experimental evidence at protein level: Swiss-Prot protein existence level 1. Mediates transposition of transposon Tn5 by a 'cut and paste' mechanism. First, the monomeric transposase binds the 19 bp inverted DNA repeats flanking the transposon. Then, dimerization of the DNA- bound transposase creates a synaptic DNA complex. After nicking of the first DNA strand, excision of the transposon proceeds through a series of intermediates. The transposase then mediates the insertion of the transposon at a new site by strand transfer. The activity of the wild- type tran
   5520..6108    -  rep_origin     ori: high-copy-number ColE1/pMB1/pBR322/pUC origin of replication
   6224..6507    +  misc_feature   cer region: ColE1-derived recombination site that helps to maintain plasmids as monomers
>Addgene plasmid #238874 | NanoLuc-BRD9 Fusion Vector | addgene full sequence | sequence record 479790 | Addgene NGS Result
TCAATATTGGCCATTAGCCATATTATTCATTGGTTATATAGCATAAATCAATATTGGCTATTGGCCATTG
CATACGTTGTATCTATATCATAATATGTACATTTATATTGGCTCATGTCCAATATGACCGCCATGTTGGC
ATTGATTATTGACTAGTTATTAATAGTAATCAATTACGGGGTCATTAGTTCATAGCCCATATATGGAGTT
CCGCGTTACATAACTTACGGTAAATGGCCCGCCTGGCTGACCGCCCAACGACCCCCGCCCATTGACGTCA
ATAATGACGTATGTTCCCATAGTAACGCCAATAGGGACTTTCCATTGACGTCAATGGGTGGAGTATTTAC
GGTAAACTGCCCACTTGGCAGTACATCAAGTGTATCATATGCCAAGTCCGCCCCCTATTGACGTCAATGA
CGGTAAATGGCCCGCCTGGCATTATGCCCAGTACATGACCTTACGGGACTTTCCTACTTGGCAGTACATC
TACGTATTAGTCATCGCTATTACCATGGTGATGCGGTTTTGGCAGTACACCAATGGGCGTGGATAGCGGT
TTGACTCACGGGGATTTCCAAGTCTCCACCCCATTGACGTCAATGGGAGTTTGTTTTGGCACCAAAATCA
ACGGGACTTTCCAAAATGTCGTAATAACCCCGCCCCGTTGACGCAAATGGGCGGTAGGCGTGTACGGTGG
GAGGTCTATATAAGCAGAGCTGGTTTAGTGAACCGTCAGATCACTAGAAGCTTTATTGCGGTAGTTTATC
ACAGTTAAATTGCTAACGCAGTCAGTGCTTCTGACACAACAGTCTCGAACTTAAGCTGCAGAAGTTGGTC
GTGAGGCACTGGGCAGGTAAGTATCAAGGTTACAAGACAGGTTTAAGGAGACCAATAGAAACTGGGCTTG
TCGAGACAGAGAAGACTCTTGCGTTTCTGATAGGCACCTATTGGTCTTACTGACATCCACTTTGCCTTTC
TCTCCACAGGTGTCCACTCCCAGTTCAATTACAGCTCTTAAGGCTAGAGTATTAATACGACTCACTATAG
GGCTAGCGCTCACCATGGTCTTCACACTCGAAGATTTCGTTGGGGACTGGCGACAGACAGCCGGCTACAA
CCTGGACCAAGTCCTTGAACAGGGAGGTGTGTCCAGTTTGTTTCAGAATCTCGGGGTGTCCGTAACTCCG
ATCCAAAGGATTGTCCTGAGCGGTGAAAATGGGCTGAAGATCGACATCCATGTCATCATCCCGTATGAAG
GTCTGAGCGGCGACCAAATGGGCCAGATCGAAAAAATTTTTAAGGTGGTGTACCCTGTGGATGATCATCA
CTTTAAGGTGATCCTGCACTATGGCACACTGGTAATCGACGGGGTTACGCCGAACATGATCGACTATTTC
GGACGGCCGTATGAAGGCATCGCCGTGTTCGACGGCAAAAAGATCACTGTAACAGGGACCCTGTGGAACG
GCAACAAAATTATCGACGAGCGCCTGATCAACCCCGACGGCTCCCTGCTGTTCCGAGTAACCATCAACGG
AGTGACCGGCTGGCGGCTGTGCGAACGCATTCTGGCGGGCTCGAGCGGCGCGATCGCCATGGGCAAGAAG
CACAAGAAGCACAAGGCCGAGTGGCGCTCGTCCTACGAGGATTATGCCGACAAGCCCCTGGAGAAGCCTC
TAAAGCTAGTCCTGAAGGTCGGAGGAAGTGAAGTGACTGAACTCTCAGGATCCGGCCACGACTCCAGTTA
CTATGATGACAGGTCAGACCATGAGCGAGAGAGGCACAAAGAAAAGAAAAAGAAGAAGAAGAAGAAGTCC
GAGAAGGAGAAGCATCTGGACGATGAGGAAAGAAGGAAGCGAAAGGAAGAGAAGAAGCGGAAGCGAGAGA
GGGAGCACTGTGACACGGAGGGAGAGGCTGACGACTTTGATCCTGGGAAGAAGGTGGAGGTGGAGCCGCC
CCCAGATCGGCCAGTCCGAGCGTGCCGGACACAGCCAGCCGAAAATGAGAGCACACCTATTCAGCAACTC
CTGGAACACTTCCTCCGCCAGCTTCAGAGAAAAGATCCCCATGGATTTTTTGCTTTTCCTGTCACGGATG
CAATTGCTCCTGGATATTCAATGATAATAAAACATCCCATGGATTTTGGCACCATGAAAGACAAAATTGT
AGCTAATGAATACAAGTCAGTTACGGAATTTAAGGCAGATTTCAAGCTGATGTGTGATAATGCAATGACA
TACAATAGGCCAGATACCGTGTACTACAAGTTGGCGAAGAAGATCCTTCACGCAGGCTTTAAGATGATGA
GCAAACAGGCAGCTCTTTTGGGCAATGAAGATACAGCTGTTGAGGAACCTGTCCCTGAAGTTGTACCAGT
ACAAGTAGAAACTGCCAAGAAATCCAAAAAGCCGAGTAGAGAAGTTATCAGCTGCATGTTTGAGCCTGAA
GGGAATGCCTGCAGCTTGACGGACAGTACCGCAGAGGAGCACGTGCTGGCGCTGGTGGAGCACGCAGCTG
ACGAAGCTCGGGACAGGATCAACCGGTTCCTCCCAGGCGGCAAGATGGGCTATCTGAAGAGGAACGGGGA
CGGGAGCCTGCTCTACAGCGTGGTCAACACGGCCGAGCCGGACGCTGATGAGGAGGAGACCCACCCGGTG
GACTTGAGCTCGCTCTCCAGTAAGCTACTCCCAGGCTTCACCACGCTGGGCTTCAAAGACGAGAGAAGAA
ACAAAGTCACCTTTCTCTCCAGTGCCACTACTGCGCTTTCGATGCAGAATAATTCAGTATTTGGCGACTT
GAAGTCGGACGAGATGGAGCTGCTCTACTCAGCCTACGGAGATGAGACAGGCGTGCAGTGTGCGCTGAGC
CTGCAGGAGTTTGTGAAGGATGCTGGGAGCTACAGCAAGAAAGTGGTGGACGACCTCCTGGACCAGATCA
CAGGCGGAGACCACTCTAGGACGCTCTTCCAGCTGAAGCAGAGAAGAAATGTTCCCATGAAGCCTCCAGA
TGAAGCCAAGGTTGGGGACACCCTAGGAGACAGCAGCAGCTCTGTTCTGGAGTTCATGTCGATGAAGTCC
TATCCCGACGTTTCTGTGGATATCTCCATGCTCAGCTCTCTGGGGAAGGTGAAGAAGGAGCTGGACCCTG
ACGACAGCCATTTGAACTTGGATGAGACGACGAAGCTCCTGCAGGACCTGCACGAAGCACAGGCGGAGCG
CGGCGGCTCTCGGCCGTCGTCCAACCTCAGCTCCCTGTCCAACGCCTCCGAGAGGGACCAGCACCACCTG
GGAAGCCCTTCTCGCCTGAGTGTCGGGGAGCAGCCAGACGTCACCCACGACCCCTATGAGTTTCTTCAGT
CTCCAGAGCCTGCGGCCTCTGCCAAGACCGTTTAAACGAATTCGGGCTCGGTACCCGGGGATCCTCTAGA
GTCGACCTGCAGGCATGCAAGCTGATCCGGCTGCTAACAAAGCCCGAAAGGAAGCTGAGTTGGCTGCTGC
CACCGCTGAGCAATAACTAGCATAACCCCTTGGGGCGGCCGCTTCGAGCAGACATGATAAGATACATTGA
TGAGTTTGGACAAACCACAACTAGAATGCAGTGAAAAAAATGCTTTATTTGTGAAATTTGTGATGCTATT
GCTTTATTTGTAACCATTATAAGCTGCAATAAACAAGTTAACAACAACAATTGCATTCATTTTATGTTTC
AGGTTCAGGGGGAGATGTGGGAGGTTTTTTTAAGCAAGTAAAACCTCTACAAATGTGGTAAAATCGAATT
TTAACAAAATATTAACGCTTACAATTTCCTGATGCGGTATTTTCTCCTTACGCATCTGTGCGGTATTTCA
CACCGCATACGCGGATCTGCGCAGCACCATGGCCTGAAATAACCTCTGAAAGAGGAACTTGGTTAGGTAC
CTTCTGAGGCGGAAAGAACCAGCTGTGGAATGTGTGTCAGTTAGGGTGTGGAAAGTCCCCAGGCTCCCCA
GCAGGCAGAAGTATGCAAAGCATGCATCTCAATTAGTCAGCAACCAGGTGTGGAAAGTCCCCAGGCTCCC
CAGCAGGCAGAAGTATGCAAAGCATGCATCTCAATTAGTCAGCAACCATAGTCCCGCCCCTAACTCCGCC
CATCCCGCCCCTAACTCCGCCCAGTTCCGCCCATTCTCCGCCCCATGGCTGACTAATTTTTTTTATTTAT
GCAGAGGCCGAGGCCGCCTCGGCCTCTGAGCTATTCCAGAAGTAGTGAGGAGGCTTTTTTGGAGGCCTAG
GCTTTTGCAAAAAGCTTAATTAACTGTTGACAATTAATCATCGGCATAGTATATCGGCATAGTATAATAC
GACAAGGTGAGGAACTAAACCCAGGAGGCAGATCATGATTGAACAAGATGGATTGCACGCAGGTTCTCCG
GCCGCTTGGGTGGAGAGGCTATTCGGCTATGACTGGGCACAACAGACAATCGGCTGCTCTGATGCCGCCG
TGTTCCGGCTGTCAGCGCAGGGGCGCCCGGTTCTTTTTGTCAAGACCGACCTGTCCGGTGCCCTGAATGA
ACTGCAGGACGAGGCAGCGCGGCTATCGTGGCTGGCCACGACGGGCGTTCCTTGCGCAGCTGTGCTCGAC
GTTGTCACTGAAGCGGGAAGGGACTGGCTGCTATTGGGCGAAGTGCCGGGGCAGGATCTCCTGTCATCTC
ACCTTGCTCCTGCCGAGAAAGTATCCATCATGGCTGATGCAATGCGGCGGCTGCATACGCTTGATCCGGC
TACCTGCCCATTCGACCACCAAGCGAAACATCGCATCGAGCGAGCACGTACTCGGATGGAAGCCGGTCTT
GTCGATCAGGATGATCTGGACGAAGAGCATCAGGGGCTCGCGCCAGCCGAACTGTTCGCCAGGCTCAAGG
CGCGCATGCCCGACGGCGAGGATCTCGTCGTGACCCATGGCGATGCCTGCTTGCCGAATATCATGGTGGA
AAATGGCCGCTTTTCTGGATTCATCGACTGTGGCCGGCTGGGTGTGGCGGACCGCTATCAGGACATAGCG
TTGGCTACCCGTGATATTGCTGAAGAGCTTGGCGGCGAATGGGCTGACCGCTTCCTCGTGCTTTACGGTA
TCGCCGCTCCCGATTCGCAGCGCATCGCCTTCTATCGCCTTCTTGACGAGTTCTTCTGAGCGGGACTCTG
GGGTTCGAAATGACCGACCAAGCGACGCCCAACCTGCCATCACGATGGCCGCAATAAAATATCTTTATTT
TCATTACATCTGTGTGTTGGTTTTTTGTGTGAATCGATAGCGATAAGGATCCTCTTTGCGCTTGCGTTTT
CCCTTGTCCAGATAGCCCAGTAGCTGACATTCATCCGGGGTCAGCACCGTTTCTGCGGACTGGCTTTCTA
CCCGGTATCAGCTCACTCAAAGGCGGTAATACGGTTATCCACAGAATCAGGGGATAACGCAGGAAAGAAC
ATGTGAGCAAAAGGCCAGCAAAAGGCCAGGAACCGTAAAAAGGCCGCGTTGCTGGCGTTTTTCCATAGGC
TCCGCCCCCCTGACGAGCATCACAAAAATCGACGCTCAAGTCAGAGGTGGCGAAACCCGACAGGACTATA
AAGATACCAGGCGTTTCCCCCTGGAAGCTCCCTCGTGCGCTCTCCTGTTCCGACCCTGCCGCTTACCGGA
TACCTGTCCGCCTTTCTCCCTTCGGGAAGCGTGGCGCTTTCTCATAGCTCACGCTGTAGGTATCTCAGTT
CGGTGTAGGTCGTTCGCTCCAAGCTGGGCTGTGTGCACGAACCCCCCGTTCAGCCCGACCGCTGCGCCTT
ATCCGGTAACTATCGTCTTGAGTCCAACCCGGTAAGACACGACTTATCGCCACTGGCAGCAGCCACTGGT
AACAGGATTAGCAGAGCGAGGTATGTAGGCGGTGCTACAGAGTTCTTGAAGTGGTGGCCTAACTACGGCT
ACACTAGAAGGACAGTATTTGGTATCTGCGCTCTGCTGAAGCCAGTTACCTTCGGAAAAAGAGTTGGTAG
CTCTTGATCCGGCAAACAAACCACCGCTGGTAGCGGTGGTTTTTTTGTTTGCAAGCAGCAGATTACGCGC
AGAAAAAAAGGATTTCAAGAAGATCCTTTGATCTTTTCTACGGGGTCTGACGCTCAGTGGAACGAAAACT
CACGTTAAGGGATTTTGGTCATGAGATTATCAAAAAGGATCTTCACCTAGATCCTTTTATAGTCCGGAAA
TACAGGAACGCACGCTGGATGGCCCTTCGCTGGGATGGTGAAACCATGAAAAATGGCAGCTTCAGTGGAT
TAAGTGGGGGTAATGTGGCCTGTACCCTCTGGTTGCATAGGTATTCATACGGTTAAAATTTATCAGGCGC
GATTGCGGCAGTTTTTCGGGTGGTTTGTTGCCATTTTTACCTGTCTGCTGCCGTGATCGCGCTGAACGCG
TTTTAGCGGTGCGTACAATTAAGGGATTATGGTAAATCCACTTACTGTCTGCCCTCGTAGCCATCGAGAT
AAACCGCAGTACTCCGGCCACGATGCGTCCGGCGTAGAGGATCGAGATCT
